>Addgene plasmid #41452 | TAL-1GA2 | depositor partial sequence | sequence record 55321 | TAL-1GA2 sequence 205 bps
GAATGCAGACACCCGACCAAGTTGTGGCCATTGCCAGCAACAAGGGAGGGAAACAAGCATTGGAGACTGT
CCAACGGCTCCTTCCCGTGTTGTGTCAAGCCCACGGTTTGACCCCTGCACAAGTGGTCGCCATCGCCTCC
AACATCGGCGGTAAGCAGGCCCTGGAAACAGTGCAACGGTTGCTCCCTGTCTTGTGTCTGCATTC
