>Addgene plasmid #41452 | TAL-1GA2 | addgene partial sequence | sequence record 55869 | M13_pUC_fwd
TCGAGCTCGGTACCTCGCGAATGCATCTAGATCCAAATGAATGCAGACACCCGACCAAGTTGTGGCCATT
GCCAGCAACAAGGGAGGGAAACAAGCATTGGAGACTGTCCAACGGCTCCTTCCCGTGTTGTGTCAAGCCC
ACGGTTTGACCCCTGCACAAGTGGTCGCCATCGCCTCCAACATCGGCGGTAAGCAGGCCCTGGAAACAGT
GCAACGGTTGCTCCCTGTCTTGTGTCTGCATTCCCAAATATCGGATCCCGGGCCCGTCGACTGCAGAGGC
CTGCATGCAAGCTTGGCGTAATCATGGTCATAGCTGTTTCCTGTGTGAAATTGTTATCCGCTCACAATTC
CACACAACATACGAGCCGGAAGCATAAAGTGTAAAGCCTGGGGTGCCTAATGAGTGAGCTAACTCACATT
AATTGCGTTGCGCTCACTGCCCGCTTTCCAGTCGGGAAACCTGTCGTGCCAGCTGCATTAATGAATCGGC
CAACGCGCGGGGAGAGGCGGTTTGCGTATTGGGCGCTCTTCCGCTTCCTCGCTCACTGACTCGCTGCGCT
CGGTCGTTCGGCTGCGGCGAGCGGTATCAGCTCACTCAAAGGCGGTAATACGGTTATCCACAGAATCAGG
GGATAACGCAGGAAAGAACATGTGAGCAAAAGGCCAGCAAAAGGCCAGGAACCGTAAAAAGGCCGCGTTG
CTGGCGTTTTTCCATAGGCTCCGCCCCCCTGACGAGCATCACAAAAATCGACGCTCAAGTCAGAGGTGGC
GAAACCCGACAGGACTATAAAGATACCAGGCGTTTCCCCCTGGAAGCTCCCTCGTGCGCTCTCCTGTTCC
GACCCTGCCGCTTACCGGATACCTGTC
