[The description below was written by a language model from this plasmid's Addgene catalogue record.]
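Description:
TAL-1GA2 is a small bacterial cloning plasmid built on a custom backbone of about 2.96 kb, catalogued as a PCR cloning vector. It is maintained at high copy number in E. coli under ampicillin selection. The record does not name the origin of replication or list any other backbone features. The use of M13/pUC forward and reverse sequencing primers indicates that the insert sits between standard pUC-type primer sites.

The payload is a synthetic 205 bp insert named 1GA2. The associated publication describes a ligation-independent cloning method for high-throughput assembly of transcription activator-like effector (TALE) genes, so this plasmid appears to be one member of a library of building blocks for that system. The insert size is consistent with roughly two TALE repeat units of about 34 amino acids each. The name may encode the assembly position and the bases recognised (G and A), but the record does not define the nomenclature, so this reading is an inference. No promoter, tag, reporter or expression element is recorded, which suggests the plasmid is a storage and template vector for the repeat fragment rather than an expression construct. The method used to clone the insert is listed as unknown.

In typical use, such a fragment would be combined with other library modules through ligation-independent cloning overhangs to build longer TALE DNA-binding arrays of a chosen sequence specificity. These arrays can then be used in designer TALE nucleases or transcriptional effectors. No feature table was supplied, so the exact arrangement of elements in the plasmid cannot be described further.
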