Addgene plasmid #41452: TAL-1GA2
Depositing lab: Veit Hornung. Depositing organization: Universitaetsklinikum Bonn. Publication: A ligation-independent cloning technique for high-throughput assembly of transcription activator-like effector genes. Schmid-Burgk JL, Schmidt T, Kaiser V, Honing K, Hornung V. Nat Biotechnol. 2012 Dec 16. doi: 10.1038/nbt.2460. PubMed 23242165.
Backbone
  Vector backbone: Custom backbone
  Backbone size w/o insert (bp): 2961
  Vector type: PCR Cloning Vector
Growth in bacteria
  Bacterial resistance: Ampicillin, 100 μg/mL
  Growth temperature: 37°C
  Growth strain: DH10B
  Copy number: High Copy
Gene/Insert
  Gene/Insert name: 1GA2
  Species: Synthetic
  Insert size (bp): 205
  Cloning method: Unknown
  Sequencing primers: 5′ M13_pUC_fwd; 3′ M13_pUC_rev
Terms and licenses: Academic/Nonprofit Terms; Industry Terms: Not Available to Industry
How to cite: TAL-1GA2 was a gift from Veit Hornung (Addgene plasmid # 41452 ; http://n2t.net/addgene:41452 ; RRID:Addgene_41452)
